Addgene plasmid #159977: pCMV-PE2-NG
Purpose: Prime editing in mammalian cells
Depositing lab: Yongsub Kim. Publication: Engineered Prime Editors with PAM flexibility. Kweon J, Yoon JK, Jang AH, Shin HR, See JE, Jang G, Kim JI, Kim Y. Mol Ther. 2021 Feb 23. pii: S1525-0016(21)00089-7. doi: 10.1016/j.ymthe.2021.02.022. PubMed 33636398.
Backbone
  Vector backbone: pCMV
  Vector type: Mammalian Expression
Growth in bacteria
  Bacterial resistance: Ampicillin, 100 μg/mL
  Growth temperature: 37°C
  Growth strain: DH5alpha
  Copy number: High Copy
Gene/Insert
  Gene/Insert name: PE2-NG
  Species: Synthetic; Cas9 is from S. pyogenes; M-MLV RT is from the Moloney murine leukemia virus
  Promoter: CMV
  Tag / fusion protein: BpSV40 NLS (N terminal on insert); BpSV40 NLS (C terminal on insert)
  Cloning method: Gibson Cloning
  Sequencing primers: 5′ T7-forward; 3′ BGH-reverse
Terms and licenses: Academic/Nonprofit Terms; Industry Terms: Not Available to Industry
Depositor comments: Please visit https://www.biorxiv.org/content/10.1101/2020.11.10.377580v1 for bioRxiv preprint.
How to cite: pCMV-PE2-NG was a gift from Yongsub Kim (Addgene plasmid # 159977 ; http://n2t.net/addgene:159977 ; RRID:Addgene_159977)
