[The description below was written by a language model from this plasmid's Addgene catalogue record and pLannotate feature annotations shown in this document.]
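Description:
pCMV-PE2-NG is a mammalian expression plasmid of about 9.8 kb, built on a pCMV backbone, that encodes a PAM-flexible version of the PE2 prime editor for transient expression in mammalian cells. In bacteria it is maintained through a high-copy ColE1/pUC-type origin and selected with ampicillin via the β-lactamase (AmpR) gene and its own promoter. Short remnants of lac regulatory elements, a pBluescript multiple cloning site, an SV40 promoter fragment and a pBR322 bom fragment are backbone leftovers. The record lists no mammalian selection marker or reporter.

The payload is a single fusion open reading frame driven by the human cytomegalovirus immediate-early enhancer and promoter and terminated by the bovine growth hormone polyadenylation signal. A T7 promoter between the CMV promoter and the coding region serves as a sequencing primer site and could support in vitro transcription. The annotation software splits the Streptococcus pyogenes Cas9 coding sequence into adjacent N- and C-terminal portions that together form one continuous Cas9 moiety. A short unannotated gap, presumably a linker, separates it from a fragment of the Moloney murine leukemia virus gag-pol region corresponding to the reverse transcriptase domain. Bipartite SV40 nuclear localization signals sit at both ends of the fusion.

In prime editing, a Cas9 nickase guided by an extended guide RNA (pegRNA) nicks the target strand, and the tethered reverse transcriptase copies the edit encoded in the pegRNA into the genome. The "NG" designation and the associated publication title point to a Cas9 variant that recognises relaxed NG PAMs, but the record does not list the specific mutations. The pegRNA must be supplied from a separate construct.
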