Features (pLannotate 1.2.2; 17 found; start..end, strand, type, name):
      1..380     +  enhancer       CMV enhancer: human cytomegalovirus immediate early enhancer
    381..584     +  promoter       CMV promoter: human cytomegalovirus (CMV) immediate early promoter
    626..644     +  promoter       T7 promoter: promoter for bacteriophage T7 RNA polymerase
    715..2316    +  CDS            Cas9(N): N-terminal portion of Streptococcus pyogenes Cas9 (Zetsche et al., 2015)
   2317..4811    +  CDS            Cas9(C) (fragment): C-terminal portion of Streptococcus pyogenes Cas9 (Zetsche et al., 2015)
   4915..6946    +  CDS            gag-pol (fragment): Moloney murine leukemia virus Gag-Pol polyprotein; gag-pol; contains a read-through stop codon
   7063..7287    +  polyA_signal   bGH poly(A) signal: bovine growth hormone polyadenylation signal
   7291..7312    +  promoter       SV40 promoter (fragment): SV40 enhancer and early promoter
   7317..7333    +  misc_feature   MCS (fragment): pBluescript multiple cloning site
   7382..7398    -  protein_bind   lac operator: The lac repressor binds to the lac operator to inhibit transcription in E. coli. This inhibition can be relieved by adding lactose or isopropyl-β-D-thiogalactopyranoside (IPTG). lac repressor encoded by lacI
   7406..7436    -  promoter       lac promoter: promoter for the E. coli lac operon
   7451..7472    -  protein_bind   CAP binding site: CAP binding activates transcription in the presence of cAMP. E. coli catabolite activator protein
   7485..7577    -  CDS            lacI (fragment): lac repressor; lacI; The lac repressor binds to the lac operator to inhibit transcription in E. coli. This inhibition can be relieved by adding lactose or isopropyl-β-D-thiogalactopyranoside (IPTG).
   7760..8348    -  rep_origin     ori: high-copy-number ColE1/pMB1/pBR322/pUC origin of replication
   8519..9379    -  CDS            AmpR: β-lactamase; bla; confers resistance to ampicillin, carbenicillin, and related antibiotics
   9380..9484    -  promoter       AmpR promoter: bla
   9555..9599    -  misc_feature   bom (fragment): basis of mobility region from pBR322
>Addgene plasmid #159977 | pCMV-PE2-NG | addgene full sequence | sequence record 314618 | Addgene NGS Result
GACATTGATTATTGACTAGTTATTAATAGTAATCAATTACGGGGTCATTAGTTCATAGCCCATATATGGA
GTTCCGCGTTACATAACTTACGGTAAATGGCCCGCCTGGCTGACCGCCCAACGACCCCCGCCCATTGACG
TCAATAATGACGTATGTTCCCATAGTAACGCCAATAGGGACTTTCCATTGACGTCAATGGGTGGAGTATT
TACGGTAAACTGCCCACTTGGCAGTACATCAAGTGTATCATATGCCAAGTACGCCCCCTATTGACGTCAA
TGACGGTAAATGGCCCGCCTGGCATTATGCCCAGTACATGACCTTATGGGACTTTCCTACTTGGCAGTAC
ATCTACGTATTAGTCATCGCTATTACCATGGTGATGCGGTTTTGGCAGTACATCAATGGGCGTGGATAGC
GGTTTGACTCACGGGGATTTCCAAGTCTCCACCCCATTGACGTCAATGGGAGTTTGTTTTGGCACCAAAA
TCAACGGGACTTTCCAAAATGTCGTAACAACTCCGCCCCATTGACGCAAATGGGCGGTAGGCGTGTACGG
TGGGAGGTCTATATAAGCAGAGCTGGTTTAGTGAACCGTCAGATCCGCTAGAGATCCGCGGCCGCTAATA
CGACTCACTATAGGGAGAGCCGCCACCATGAAACGGACAGCCGACGGAAGCGAGTTCGAGTCACCAAAGA
AGAAGCGGAAAGTCGACAAGAAGTACAGCATCGGCCTGGACATCGGCACCAACTCTGTGGGCTGGGCCGT
GATCACCGACGAGTACAAGGTGCCCAGCAAGAAATTCAAGGTGCTGGGCAACACCGACCGGCACAGCATC
AAGAAGAACCTGATCGGAGCCCTGCTGTTCGACAGCGGCGAAACAGCCGAGGCCACCCGGCTGAAGAGAA
CCGCCAGAAGAAGATACACCAGACGGAAGAACCGGATCTGCTATCTGCAAGAGATCTTCAGCAACGAGAT
GGCCAAGGTGGACGACAGCTTCTTCCACAGACTGGAAGAGTCCTTCCTGGTGGAAGAGGATAAGAAGCAC
GAGCGGCACCCCATCTTCGGCAACATCGTGGACGAGGTGGCCTACCACGAGAAGTACCCCACCATCTACC
ACCTGAGAAAGAAACTGGTGGACAGCACCGACAAGGCCGACCTGCGGCTGATCTATCTGGCCCTGGCCCA
CATGATCAAGTTCCGGGGCCACTTCCTGATCGAGGGCGACCTGAACCCCGACAACAGCGACGTGGACAAG
CTGTTCATCCAGCTGGTGCAGACCTACAACCAGCTGTTCGAGGAAAACCCCATCAACGCCAGCGGCGTGG
ACGCCAAGGCCATCCTGTCTGCCAGACTGAGCAAGAGCAGACGGCTGGAAAATCTGATCGCCCAGCTGCC
CGGCGAGAAGAAGAATGGCCTGTTCGGAAACCTGATTGCCCTGAGCCTGGGCCTGACCCCCAACTTCAAG
AGCAACTTCGACCTGGCCGAGGATGCCAAACTGCAGCTGAGCAAGGACACCTACGACGACGACCTGGACA
ACCTGCTGGCCCAGATCGGCGACCAGTACGCCGACCTGTTTCTGGCCGCCAAGAACCTGTCCGACGCCAT
CCTGCTGAGCGACATCCTGAGAGTGAACACCGAGATCACCAAGGCCCCCCTGAGCGCCTCTATGATCAAG
AGATACGACGAGCACCACCAGGACCTGACCCTGCTGAAAGCTCTCGTGCGGCAGCAGCTGCCTGAGAAGT
ACAAAGAGATTTTCTTCGACCAGAGCAAGAACGGCTACGCCGGCTACATTGACGGCGGAGCCAGCCAGGA
AGAGTTCTACAAGTTCATCAAGCCCATCCTGGAAAAGATGGACGGCACCGAGGAACTGCTCGTGAAGCTG
AACAGAGAGGACCTGCTGCGGAAGCAGCGGACCTTCGACAACGGCAGCATCCCCCACCAGATCCACCTGG
GAGAGCTGCACGCCATTCTGCGGCGGCAGGAAGATTTTTACCCATTCCTGAAGGACAACCGGGAAAAGAT
CGAGAAGATCCTGACCTTCCGCATCCCCTACTACGTGGGCCCTCTGGCCAGGGGAAACAGCAGATTCGCC
TGGATGACCAGAAAGAGCGAGGAAACCATCACCCCCTGGAACTTCGAGGAAGTGGTGGACAAGGGCGCTT
CCGCCCAGAGCTTCATCGAGCGGATGACCAACTTCGATAAGAACCTGCCCAACGAGAAGGTGCTGCCCAA
GCACAGCCTGCTGTACGAGTACTTCACCGTGTATAACGAGCTGACCAAAGTGAAATACGTGACCGAGGGA
ATGAGAAAGCCCGCCTTCCTGAGCGGCGAGCAGAAAAAGGCCATCGTGGACCTGCTGTTCAAGACCAACC
GGAAAGTGACCGTGAAGCAGCTGAAAGAGGACTACTTCAAGAAAATCGAGTGCTTCGACTCCGTGGAAAT
CTCCGGCGTGGAAGATCGGTTCAACGCCTCCCTGGGCACATACCACGATCTGCTGAAAATTATCAAGGAC
AAGGACTTCCTGGACAATGAGGAAAACGAGGACATTCTGGAAGATATCGTGCTGACCCTGACACTGTTTG
AGGACAGAGAGATGATCGAGGAACGGCTGAAAACCTATGCCCACCTGTTCGACGACAAAGTGATGAAGCA
GCTGAAGCGGCGGAGATACACCGGCTGGGGCAGGCTGAGCCGGAAGCTGATCAACGGCATCCGGGACAAG
CAGTCCGGCAAGACAATCCTGGATTTCCTGAAGTCCGACGGCTTCGCCAACAGAAACTTCATGCAGCTGA
TCCACGACGACAGCCTGACCTTTAAAGAGGACATCCAGAAAGCCCAGGTGTCCGGCCAGGGCGATAGCCT
GCACGAGCACATTGCCAATCTGGCCGGCAGCCCCGCCATTAAGAAGGGCATCCTGCAGACAGTGAAGGTG
GTGGACGAGCTCGTGAAAGTGATGGGCCGGCACAAGCCCGAGAACATCGTGATCGAAATGGCCAGAGAGA
ACCAGACCACCCAGAAGGGACAGAAGAACAGCCGCGAGAGAATGAAGCGGATCGAAGAGGGCATCAAAGA
GCTGGGCAGCCAGATCCTGAAAGAACACCCCGTGGAAAACACCCAGCTGCAGAACGAGAAGCTGTACCTG
TACTACCTGCAGAATGGGCGGGATATGTACGTGGACCAGGAACTGGACATCAACCGGCTGTCCGACTACG
ATGTGGACGCTATCGTGCCTCAGAGCTTTCTGAAGGACGACTCCATCGACAACAAGGTGCTGACCAGAAG
CGACAAGAACCGGGGCAAGAGCGACAACGTGCCCTCCGAAGAGGTCGTGAAGAAGATGAAGAACTACTGG
CGGCAGCTGCTGAACGCCAAGCTGATTACCCAGAGAAAGTTCGACAATCTGACCAAGGCCGAGAGAGGCG
GCCTGAGCGAACTGGATAAGGCCGGCTTCATCAAGAGACAGCTGGTGGAAACCCGGCAGATCACAAAGCA
CGTGGCACAGATCCTGGACTCCCGGATGAACACTAAGTACGACGAGAATGACAAGCTGATCCGGGAAGTG
AAAGTGATCACCCTGAAGTCCAAGCTGGTGTCCGATTTCCGGAAGGATTTCCAGTTTTACAAAGTGCGCG
AGATCAACAACTACCACCACGCCCACGACGCCTACCTGAACGCCGTCGTGGGAACCGCCCTGATCAAAAA
GTACCCTAAGCTGGAAAGCGAGTTCGTGTACGGCGACTACAAGGTGTACGACGTGCGGAAGATGATCGCC
AAGAGCGAGCAGGAAATCGGCAAGGCTACCGCCAAGTACTTCTTCTACAGCAACATCATGAACTTTTTCA
AGACCGAGATTACCCTGGCCAACGGCGAGATCCGGAAGCGGCCTCTGATCGAGACAAACGGCGAAACCGG
GGAGATCGTGTGGGATAAGGGCCGGGATTTTGCCACCGTGCGGAAAGTGCTGAGCATGCCCCAAGTGAAT
ATCGTGAAAAAGACCGAGGTGCAGACAGGCGGCTTCAGCAAAGAGTCTATCAGGCCCAAGAGGAACAGCG
ATAAGCTGATCGCCAGAAAGAAGGACTGGGACCCTAAGAAGTACGGCGGCTTCGTCAGCCCCACCGTGGC
CTATTCTGTGCTGGTGGTGGCCAAAGTGGAAAAGGGCAAGTCCAAGAAACTGAAGAGTGTGAAAGAGCTG
CTGGGGATCACCATCATGGAAAGAAGCAGCTTCGAGAAGAATCCCATCGACTTTCTGGAAGCCAAGGGCT
ACAAAGAAGTGAAAAAGGACCTGATCATCAAGCTGCCTAAGTACTCCCTGTTCGAGCTGGAAAACGGCCG
GAAGAGAATGCTGGCCTCTGCCAGATTCCTGCAGAAGGGAAACGAACTGGCCCTGCCCTCCAAATATGTG
AACTTCCTGTACCTGGCCAGCCACTATGAGAAGCTGAAGGGCTCCCCCGAGGATAATGAGCAGAAACAGC
TGTTTGTGGAACAGCACAAGCACTACCTGGACGAGATCATCGAGCAGATCAGCGAGTTCTCCAAGAGAGT
GATCCTGGCCGACGCTAATCTGGACAAAGTGCTGTCCGCCTACAACAAGCACCGGGATAAGCCCATCAGA
GAGCAGGCCGAGAATATCATCCACCTGTTTACCCTGACCAATCTGGGAGCCCCTAGGGCCTTCAAGTACT
TTGACACCACCATCGACCGGAAGGTGTACAGGAGCACCAAAGAGGTGCTGGACGCCACCCTGATCCACCA
GAGCATCACCGGCCTGTACGAGACACGGATCGACCTGTCTCAGCTGGGAGGTGACTCTGGAGGATCTAGC
GGAGGATCCTCTGGCAGCGAGACACCAGGAACAAGCGAGTCAGCAACACCAGAGAGCAGTGGCGGCAGCA
GCGGCGGCAGCAGCACCCTAAATATAGAAGATGAGTATCGGCTACATGAGACCTCAAAAGAGCCAGATGT
TTCTCTAGGGTCCACATGGCTGTCTGATTTTCCTCAGGCCTGGGCGGAAACCGGGGGCATGGGACTGGCA
GTTCGCCAAGCTCCTCTGATCATACCTCTGAAAGCAACCTCTACCCCCGTGTCCATAAAACAATACCCCA
TGTCACAAGAAGCCAGACTGGGGATCAAGCCCCACATACAGAGACTGTTGGACCAGGGAATACTGGTACC
CTGCCAGTCCCCCTGGAACACGCCCCTGCTACCCGTTAAGAAACCAGGGACTAATGATTATAGGCCTGTC
CAGGATCTGAGAGAAGTCAACAAGCGGGTGGAAGACATCCACCCCACCGTGCCCAACCCTTACAACCTCT
TGAGCGGGCTCCCACCGTCCCACCAGTGGTACACTGTGCTTGATTTAAAGGATGCCTTTTTCTGCCTGAG
ACTCCACCCCACCAGTCAGCCTCTCTTCGCCTTTGAGTGGAGAGATCCAGAGATGGGAATCTCAGGACAA
TTGACCTGGACCAGACTCCCACAGGGTTTCAAAAACAGTCCCACCCTGTTTAATGAGGCACTGCACAGAG
ACCTAGCAGACTTCCGGATCCAGCACCCAGACTTGATCCTGCTACAGTACGTGGATGACTTACTGCTGGC
CGCCACTTCTGAGCTAGACTGCCAACAAGGTACTCGGGCCCTGTTACAAACCCTAGGGAACCTCGGGTAT
CGGGCCTCGGCCAAGAAAGCCCAAATTTGCCAGAAACAGGTCAAGTATCTGGGGTATCTTCTAAAAGAGG
GTCAGAGATGGCTGACTGAGGCCAGAAAAGAGACTGTGATGGGGCAGCCTACTCCGAAGACCCCTCGACA
ACTAAGGGAGTTCCTAGGGAAGGCAGGCTTCTGTCGCCTCTTCATCCCTGGGTTTGCAGAAATGGCAGCC
CCCCTGTACCCTCTCACCAAACCGGGGACTCTGTTTAATTGGGGCCCAGACCAACAAAAGGCCTATCAAG
AAATCAAGCAAGCTCTTCTAACTGCCCCAGCCCTGGGGTTGCCAGATTTGACTAAGCCCTTTGAACTCTT
TGTCGACGAGAAGCAGGGCTACGCCAAAGGTGTCCTAACGCAAAAACTGGGACCTTGGCGTCGGCCGGTG
GCCTACCTGTCCAAAAAGCTAGACCCAGTAGCAGCTGGGTGGCCCCCTTGCCTACGGATGGTAGCAGCCA
TTGCCGTACTGACAAAGGATGCAGGCAAGCTAACCATGGGACAGCCACTAGTCATTCTGGCCCCCCATGC
AGTAGAGGCACTAGTCAAACAACCCCCCGACCGCTGGCTTTCCAACGCCCGGATGACTCACTATCAGGCC
TTGCTTTTGGACACGGACCGGGTCCAGTTCGGACCGGTGGTAGCCCTGAACCCGGCTACGCTGCTCCCAC
TGCCTGAGGAAGGGCTGCAACACAACTGCCTTGATATCCTGGCCGAAGCCCACGGAACCCGACCCGACCT
AACGGACCAGCCGCTCCCAGACGCCGACCACACCTGGTACACGGATGGAAGCAGTCTCTTACAAGAGGGA
CAGCGTAAGGCGGGAGCTGCGGTGACCACCGAGACCGAGGTAATCTGGGCTAAAGCCCTGCCAGCCGGGA
CATCCGCTCAGCGGGCTGAACTGATAGCACTCACCCAGGCCCTAAAGATGGCAGAAGGTAAGAAGCTAAA
TGTTTATACTGATAGCCGTTATGCTTTTGCTACTGCCCATATCCATGGAGAAATATACAGAAGGCGTGGG
TGGCTCACATCAGAAGGCAAAGAGATCAAAAATAAAGACGAGATCTTGGCCCTACTAAAAGCCCTCTTTC
TGCCCAAAAGACTTAGCATAATCCATTGTCCAGGACATCAAAAGGGACACAGCGCCGAGGCTAGAGGCAA
CCGGATGGCTGACCAAGCGGCCCGAAAGGCAGCCATCACAGAGACTCCAGACACCTCTACCCTCCTCATA
GAAAATTCATCACCCTCTGGCGGCTCAAAAAGAACCGCCGACGGCAGCGAATTCGAGCCCAAGAAGAAGA
GGAAAGTCTAACCGGTCATCATCACCATCACCATTGAGTTTAAACCCGCTGATCAGCCTCGACTGTGCCT
TCTAGTTGCCAGCCATCTGTTGTTTGCCCCTCCCCCGTGCCTTCCTTGACCCTGGAAGGTGCCACTCCCA
CTGTCCTTTCCTAATAAAATGAGAAAATTGCATCGCATTGTCTGAGTAGGTGTCATTCTATTCTGGGGGG
TGGGGTGGGGCAGGACAGCAAGGGGGAGGATTGGGAAGACAATAGCAGGCATGCTGGGGATGCGGTGGGC
TCTATGGCTTCTGAGGCGGAAAGAACCAGCTGGGGCTCGATACCGTCGACCTCTAGCTAGAGCTTGGCGT
AATCATGGTCATAGCTGTTTCCTGTGTGAAATTGTTATCCGCTCACAATTCCACACAACATACGAGCCGG
AAGCATAAAGTGTAAAGCCTAGGGTGCCTAATGAGTGAGCTAACTCACATTAATTGCGTTGCGCTCACTG
CCCGCTTTCCAGTCGGGAAACCTGTCGTGCCAGCTGCATTAATGAATCGGCCAACGCGCGGGGAGAGGCG
GTTTGCGTATTGGGCGCTCTTCCGCTTCCTCGCTCACTGACTCGCTGCGCTCGGTCGTTCGGCTGCGGCG
AGCGGTATCAGCTCACTCAAAGGCGGTAATACGGTTATCCACAGAATCAGGGGATAACGCAGGAAAGAAC
ATGTGAGCAAAAGGCCAGCAAAAGGCCAGGAACCGTAAAAAGGCCGCGTTGCTGGCGTTTTTCCATAGGC
TCCGCCCCCCTGACGAGCATCACAAAAATCGACGCTCAAGTCAGAGGTGGCGAAACCCGACAGGACTATA
AAGATACCAGGCGTTTCCCCCTGGAAGCTCCCTCGTGCGCTCTCCTGTTCCGACCCTGCCGCTTACCGGA
TACCTGTCCGCCTTTCTCCCTTCGGGAAGCGTGGCGCTTTCTCATAGCTCACGCTGTAGGTATCTCAGTT
CGGTGTAGGTCGTTCGCTCCAAGCTGGGCTGTGTGCACGAACCCCCCGTTCAGCCCGACCGCTGCGCCTT
ATCCGGTAACTATCGTCTTGAGTCCAACCCGGTAAGACACGACTTATCGCCACTGGCAGCAGCCACTGGT
AACAGGATTAGCAGAGCGAGGTATGTAGGCGGTGCTACAGAGTTCTTGAAGTGGTGGCCTAACTACGGCT
ACACTAGAAGAACAGTATTTGGTATCTGCGCTCTGCTGAAGCCAGTTACCTTCGGAAAAAGAGTTGGTAG
CTCTTGATCCGGCAAACAAACCACCGCTGGTAGCGGTGGTTTTTTTGTTTGCAAGCAGCAGATTACGCGC
AGAAAAAAAGGATCTCAAGAAGATCCTTTGATCTTTTCTACGGGGTCTGACACTCAGTGGAACGAAAACT
CACGTTAAGGGATTTTGGTCATGAGATTATCAAAAAGGATCTTCACCTAGATCCTTTTAAATTAAAAATG
AAGTTTTAAATCAATCTAAAGTATATATGAGTAAACTTGGTCTGACAGTTACCAATGCTTAATCAGTGAG
GCACCTATCTCAGCGATCTGTCTATTTCGTTCATCCATAGTTGCCTGACTCCCCGTCGTGTAGATAACTA
CGATACGGGAGGGCTTACCATCTGGCCCCAGTGCTGCAATGATACCGCGAGACCCACGCTCACCGGCTCC
AGATTTATCAGCAATAAACCAGCCAGCCGGAAGGGCCGAGCGCAGAAGTGGTCCTGCAACTTTATCCGCC
TCCATCCAGTCTATTAATTGTTGCCGGGAAGCTAGAGTAAGTAGTTCGCCAGTTAATAGTTTGCGCAACG
TTGTTGCCATTGCTACAGGCATCGTGGTGTCACGCTCGTCGTTTGGTATGGCTTCATTCAGCTCCGGTTC
CCAACGATCAAGGCGAGTTACATGATCCCCCATGTTGTGCAAAAAAGCGGTTAGCTCCTTCGGTCCTCCG
ATCGTTGTCAGAAGTAAGTTGGCCGCAGTGTTATCACTCATGGTTATGGCAGCACTGCATAATTCTCTTA
CTGTCATGCCATCCGTAAGATGCTTTTCTGTGACTGGTGAGTACTCAACCAAGTCATTCTGAGAATAGTG
TATGCGGCGACCGAGTTGCTCTTGCCCGGCGTCAATACGGGATAATACCGCGCCACATAGCAGAACTTTA
AAAGTGCTCATCATTGGAAAACGTTCTTCGGGGCGAAAACTCTCAAGGATCTTACCGCTGTTGAGATCCA
GTTCGATGTAACCCACTCGTGCACCCAACTGATCTTCAGCATCTTTTACTTTCACCAGCGTTTCTGGGTG
AGCAAAAACAGGAAGGCAAAATGCCGCAAAAAAGGGAATAAGGGCGACACGGAAATGTTGAATACTCATA
CTCTTCCTTTTTCAATATTATTGAAGCATTTATCAGGGTTATTGTCTCATGAGCGGATACATATTTGAAT
GTATTTAGAAAAATAAACAAATAGGGGTTCCGCGCACATTTCCCCGAAAAGTGCCACCTGACGTCGACGG
ATCGGGAGATCGATCTCCCGATCCCCTAGGGTCTACTCTCAGTACAATCTGCTCTGATGCCGCATAGTTA
AGCCAGTATCTGCTCCCTGCTTGTGTGTTGGAGGTCGCTGAGTAGTGCGCGAGCAAAATTTAAGCTACAA
CAAGGCAAGGCTTGACCGACAATTGCATGAAGAATCTGCTTAGGGTTAGGCGTTTTGCGCTGCTTCGCGA
TGTACGGGCCAGATATACGCGTT
